Addgene plasmid #103157: LSB-hsa-let-7g-3p
Purpose: Used to sense miRNA activity using fluorescence based tools. hsa-let-7g-3p target in 3' UTR of of mKate. miRNA activity can be measured by the repression of mKate2 relative to EBFP2 fluorescent proteins . Plasmid is inherently unstable; please see Depositor Comments
Depositing lab: Ron Weiss. Depositing organization: Massachusetts Institute of Technology. Publication: A mixed antagonistic/synergistic miRNA repression model enables accurate predictions of multi-input miRNA sensor activity. Gam JJ, Babb J, Weiss R. Nat Commun. 2018 Jun 22;9(1):2430. doi: 10.1038/s41467-018-04575-0. PubMed 29934631.
Backbone
  Vector backbone: Low Sensor Backbone (LSB)
  Vector type: Mammalian Expression, Synthetic Biology
Growth in bacteria
  Bacterial resistance: Ampicillin and Kanamycin, 100 & 50 μg/mL
  Growth temperature: 30°C
  Growth strain: NEB Stable
  Copy number: High Copy
Gene/Insert
  Gene/Insert name: hsa-let-7g-3p target
  Species: H. sapiens (human)
  Entrez Gene: MIRLET7G (a.k.a. LET7G, MIRNLET7G, hsa-let-7g, let-7g)
  Promoter: EF-1a
  Cloning method: Gibson Cloning
Terms and licenses: Academic/Nonprofit Terms; Industry Terms: Not Available to Industry
Depositor comments: Please note that this plasmid is inherently unstable due to a repeating poly A element. We recommend performing a diagnostic digest on multiple colonies upon receipt. The depositors would like to note the presence of several discrepancies between the depositor sequence and physical plasmid sequence. In particular, the sequences upstream and downstream of the puromycin coding region have 10 bp insertions which do not affect the ability to perform puromycin selection. The sequences for those regions within the physical plasmids are as follows: Upstream of Puro: GAATTCGACCGCCTGTCTCAAGGTGCCACC; Downstream of Puro: GCTTTGAGACTACGCGTGAATTCACTCCTC.
How to cite: LSB-hsa-let-7g-3p was a gift from Ron Weiss (Addgene plasmid # 103157 ; http://n2t.net/addgene:103157 ; RRID:Addgene_103157)
