[The description below was written by a language model from this plasmid's Addgene catalogue record and pLannotate feature annotations shown in this document.]
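Description:
LSB-hsa-let-7g-3p is a mammalian expression plasmid of about 11 kb, built on the Low Sensor Backbone (LSB) for synthetic biology work, that reports the activity of the human microRNA let-7g-3p by two-colour fluorescence. It is maintained in E. coli from a high-copy ColE1/pUC-type origin and carries both ampicillin (bla) and kanamycin (aph(3')-Ia) resistance genes, with both drugs listed for selection. A puromycin N-acetyltransferase gene followed by a rabbit β-globin polyadenylation signal is also present for selection in mammalian cells. No dedicated mammalian promoter for it is annotated in the feature tables.

The payload consists of two parallel transcription units. Each is driven by the human EF-1α core promoter with its intron A, flanked by Gateway attB recombination scars, and terminated by a β-globin 3' region and poly(A) signal. One unit encodes the red fluorescent protein mKate2 and, according to the catalogue entry, has the let-7g-3p target sequence in its 3' UTR. The target itself is not annotated, although there is an unannotated gap between the attB2 site and the β-globin sequence downstream of mKate2. The second unit encodes the blue protein EBFP2 without a target and serves as an internal reference. When let-7g-3p is active in a transfected cell, mKate2 output falls relative to EBFP2, so the red-to-blue ratio gives a measure of miRNA activity normalised for plasmid dose.

The depositor warns that the repeated poly(A) elements make the plasmid inherently unstable. The depositor and sequenced records also differ slightly, notably by 10 bp insertions on either side of the puromycin coding region that are said not to impair selection.
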