Features (pLannotate 1.2.2; 28 found; start..end, strand, type, name):
     87..675     -  rep_origin     ori: high-copy-number ColE1/pMB1/pBR322/pUC origin of replication
    846..1706    -  CDS            AmpR: β-lactamase; bla; confers resistance to ampicillin, carbenicillin, and related antibiotics
   1707..1778    -  promoter       AmpR promoter: bla
   1857..2456    +  CDS            PuroR: puromycin N-acetyltransferase; pac from Streptomyces alboniger; confers resistance to puromycin
   2461..2541    +  CDS            HBB (fragment): HBB_PONPY - Experimental evidence at transcript level: Swiss-Prot protein existence level 2. Involved in oxygen transport from the lung to the various peripheral tissues. From Pongo pygmaeus (Bornean orangutan).
   2612..2667    +  polyA_signal   β-globin poly(A) signal: rabbit β-globin polyadenylation signal (Gil and Proudfoot, 1987)
   3646..3666    +  protein_bind   attB4: mutant version of attB; core recombination site for the Gateway® BP reaction BP Clonase™
   3734..3945    +  promoter       EF-1α core promoter: core promoter for human elongation factor EF-1α
   3946..4884    +  intron         EF-1α intron A: intron upstream of the start codon of human EF-1α
   4911..4931    +  protein_bind   attB1: mutant version of attB; core recombination site for the Gateway® BP reaction BP Clonase™
   4951..5646    +  CDS            mKate2: mKate2 is a basic (constitutively fluorescent) red fluorescent protein published in 2009, derived from Entacmaea quadricolor. It is reported to be a rapidly-maturing monomer with moderate acid sensitivity.
   5666..5690    -  protein_bind   attB2: mutant version of attB; recombination site for the Gateway® BP reaction BP Clonase™
   5830..5904    +  CDS            HBB (fragment): HBB_PONPY - Experimental evidence at transcript level: Swiss-Prot protein existence level 2. Involved in oxygen transport from the lung to the various peripheral tissues. From Pongo pygmaeus (Bornean orangutan).
   5975..6030    +  polyA_signal   β-globin poly(A) signal: rabbit β-globin polyadenylation signal (Gil and Proudfoot, 1987)
   6414..6439    +  misc_feature   SA: splice acceptor site
   7111..7131    +  protein_bind   attB4: mutant version of attB; core recombination site for the Gateway® BP reaction BP Clonase™
   7199..7410    +  promoter       EF-1α core promoter: core promoter for human elongation factor EF-1α
   7411..8349    +  intron         EF-1α intron A: intron upstream of the start codon of human EF-1α
   8376..8396    +  protein_bind   attB1: mutant version of attB; core recombination site for the Gateway® BP reaction BP Clonase™
   8407..9123    +  CDS            EBFP2: EBFP2 is a basic (constitutively fluorescent) blue fluorescent protein published in 2007, derived from Aequorea victoria. It is reported to be a rapidly-maturing monomer with moderate acid sensitivity.
   9131..9155    -  protein_bind   attB2: mutant version of attB; recombination site for the Gateway® BP reaction BP Clonase™
   9159..9239    +  CDS            HBB (fragment): HBB_PONPY - Experimental evidence at transcript level: Swiss-Prot protein existence level 2. Involved in oxygen transport from the lung to the various peripheral tissues. From Pongo pygmaeus (Bornean orangutan).
   9310..9365    +  polyA_signal   β-globin poly(A) signal: rabbit β-globin polyadenylation signal (Gil and Proudfoot, 1987)
   9748..9770    -  protein_bind   lac operator (fragment): The lac repressor binds to the lac operator to inhibit transcription in E. coli. This inhibition can be relieved by adding lactose or isopropyl-β-D-thiogalactopyranoside (IPTG). lac repressor encoded by lacI
   9774..9804    -  promoter       lac promoter: promoter for the E. coli lac operon
   9819..9840    -  protein_bind   CAP binding site: CAP binding activates transcription in the presence of cAMP. E. coli catabolite activator protein
   9853..9892    -  CDS            lacI (fragment): lac repressor; lacI; The lac repressor binds to the lac operator to inhibit transcription in E. coli. This inhibition can be relieved by adding lactose or isopropyl-β-D-thiogalactopyranoside (IPTG).
  10065..10874   +  CDS            KanR: aminoglycoside phosphotransferase; aph(3')-Ia; confers resistance to kanamycin in bacteria or G418 (Geneticin®) in eukaryotes
>Addgene plasmid #103157 | LSB-hsa-let-7g-3p | depositor full sequence | sequence record 195363 | Full Sequence
AATTGAGGGGATAACGCAGGAAAGAACATGTGAGCAAAAGGCCAGCAAAAGGCCAGGAACCGTAAAAAGG
CCGCGTTGCTGGCGTTTTTCCATAGGCTCCGCCCCCCTGACGAGCATCACAAAAATCGACGCTCAAGTCA
GAGGTGGCGAAACCCGACAGGACTATAAAGATACCAGGCGTTTCCCCCTGGAAGCTCCCTCGTGCGCTCT
CCTGTTCCGACCCTGCCGCTTACCGGATACCTGTCCGCCTTTCTCCCTTCGGGAAGCGTGGCGCTTTCTC
ATAGCTCACGCTGTAGGTATCTCAGTTCGGTGTAGGTCGTTCGCTCCAAGCTGGGCTGTGTGCACGAACC
CCCCGTTCAGCCCGACCGCTGCGCCTTATCCGGTAACTATCGTCTTGAGTCCAACCCGGTAAGACACGAC
TTATCGCCACTGGCAGCAGCCACTGGTAACAGGATTAGCAGAGCGAGGTATGTAGGCGGTGCTACAGAGT
TCTTGAAGTGGTGGCCTAACTACGGCTACACTAGAAGAACAGTATTTGGTATCTGCGCTCTGCTGAAGCC
AGTTACCTTCGGAAAAAGAGTTGGTAGCTCTTGATCCGGCAAACAAACCACCGCTGGTAGCGGTGGTTTT
TTTGTTTGCAAGCAGCAGATTACGCGCAGAAAAAAAGGATCTCAAGAAGATCCTTTGATCTTTTCTACGG
GGTCTGACGCTCAGTGGAACGAAAACTCACGTTAAGGGATTTTGGTCATGAGATTATCAAAAAGGATCTT
CACCTAGATCCTTTTAAATTAAAAATGAAGTTTTAAATCAATCTAAAGTATATATGAGTAAACTTGGTCT
GACAGTTACCAATGCTTAATCAGTGAGGCACCTATCTCAGCGATCTGTCTATTTCGTTCATCCATAGTTG
CCTGACTCCCCGTCGTGTAGATAACTACGATACGGGAGGGCTTACCATCTGGCCCCAGTGCTGCAATGAT
ACCGCGAGAACCACGCTCACCGGCTCCAGATTTATCAGCAATAAACCAGCCAGCCGGAAGGGCCGAGCGC
AGAAGTGGTCCTGCAACTTTATCCGCCTCCATCCAGTCTATTAATTGTTGCCGGGAAGCTAGAGTAAGTA
GTTCGCCAGTTAATAGTTTGCGCAACGTTGTTGCCATTGCTACAGGCATCGTGGTGTCACGCTCGTCGTT
TGGTATGGCTTCATTCAGCTCCGGTTCCCAACGATCAAGGCGAGTTACATGATCCCCCATGTTGTGCAAA
AAAGCGGTTAGCTCCTTCGGTCCTCCGATCGTTGTCAGAAGTAAGTTGGCCGCAGTGTTATCACTCATGG
TTATGGCAGCACTGCATAATTCTCTTACTGTCATGCCATCCGTAAGATGCTTTTCTGTGACTGGTGAGTA
CTCAACCAAGTCATTCTGAGAATAGTGTATGCGGCGACCGAGTTGCTCTTGCCCGGCGTCAATACGGGAT
AATACCGCGCCACATAGCAGAACTTTAAAAGTGCTCATCATTGGAAAACGTTCTTCGGGGCGAAAACTCT
CAAGGATCTTACCGCTGTTGAGATCCAGTTCGATGTAACCCACTCGTGCACCCAACTGATCTTCAGCATC
TTTTACTTTCACCAGCGTTTCTGGGTGAGCAAAAACAGGAAGGCAAAATGCCGCAAAAAAGGGAATAAGG
GCGACACGGAAATGTTGAATACTCATACTCTTCCTTTTTCAATATTATTGAAGCATTTATCAGGGTTATT
GTCTCATGAGCGGATACATATTTGAATGTAGCTCCGAATTTCTCGAGGGCTTGTCGACGACGGCGGTCTC
CGTCGTCAGGATCATGAATTCGACCCGCCTGCCACCATGACCGAGTACAAGCCCACGGTGCGCCTCGCCA
CCCGCGACGACGTCCCCCGGGCCGTACGCACCCTCGCCGCCGCGTTCGCCGACTACCCCGCCACGCGCCA
CACCGTCGACCCGGACCGCCACATCGAGCGGGTCACCGAGCTGCAAGAACTCTTCCTCACGCGCGTCGGG
CTCGACATCGGCAAGGTGTGGGTCGCGGACGACGGCGCCGCGGTGGCGGTCTGGACCACGCCGGAGAGCG
TCGAAGCGGGGGCGGTGTTCGCCGAGATCGGCCCGCGCATGGCCGAGTTGAGCGGTTCCCGGCTGGCCGC
GCAGCAACAGATGGAAGGCCTCCTGGCGCCGCACCGGCCCAAGGAGCCCGCGTGGTTCCTGGCCACCGTC
GGCGTCTCGCCCGACCACCAGGGCAAGGGTCTGGGCAGCGCCGTCGTGCTCCCCGGAGTGGAGGCGGCCG
AGCGCGCCGGGGTGCCCGCCTTCCTGGAGACATCCGCGCCCCGCAACCTCCCCTTCTACGAGCGGCTCGG
CTTCACCGTCACCGCCGACGTCGAGGTGCCCGAAGGACCGCGCACCTGGTGCATGACCCGCAAGCCCGGT
GCCTGATACGCGTGAATTCACTCCTCAGGTGCAGGCTGCCTATCAGAAGGTGGTGGCTGGTGTGGCCAAT
GCCCTGGCTCACAAATACCACTGAGATCTTTTTCCCTCTGCCAAAAATTATGGGGACATCATGAAGCCCC
TTGAGCATCTGACTTCTGGCTAATAAAGGAAATTTATTTTCATTGCAATAGTGTGTTGGAATTTTTTGTG
TCTCTCACTCGGAAGGACATATGGGAGGGCAAATCATTTAAAACATCAGAATGAGTATTTGGTTTAGAGT
TTGGCAACATATGCCCATATGCTGGCTGCCATGAACAAAGGTTGGCTATAAAGAGGTCATCAGTATATGA
AACAGCCCCCTGCTGTCCATTCCTTATTCCATAGAAAAGCCTTGACTTGAGGTTAGATTTTTTTTATATT
TTGTTTTGTGTTATTTTTTTCTTTAACATCCCTAAAATTTTCCTTACATGTTTTACTAGCCAGATTTTTC
CTCCTCTCCTGACTACTCCCAGTCATAGCTGTCCCTCTTCTCTTATGGAGATCCCTCGACCTGCAGCCCA
AGCTTGAATTCTCTAGAATTACCCTGTTATCCCTATGCTTGGTTTACCGAGCTCTTATTGGTTTTCAAAC
TTCATTGACTGTGCCCAACGCGCCTGGGAGCTCACGGGGACAGCCCCCCCCCAAAGCCCCCAGGGATGTA
ATTACGTCCCTCCCCCGCTAGGGGGCAGCAGCGAGCCGCCCGGGGCTCCGCTCCGGTCCGGCGCTCCCCC
CGCATCCCCGAGCCGGCAGCGTGCGGGGACAGCCCGGGCACGGGGAAGGTGGCACGGGATCGCTTTCCTC
TGAACGCTTCTCGCTGCTCTTTGAGCCTGCAGACACCTGGGGGGATACGGGGAAAAAGCTAGGCTGAAAG
ACCGGTTCTTAGAATGACACGCGCCTGGGAGCTCACGGGGACAGCCCCCCCCCAAAGCCCCCAGGGATGT
AATTACGTCCCTCCCCCGCTAGGGGGCAGCAGCGAGCCGCCCGGGGCTCCGCTCCGGTCCGGCGCTCCCC
CCGCATCCCCGAGCCGGCAGCGTGCGGGGACAGCCCGGGCACGGGGAAGGTGGCACGGGATCGCTTTCCT
CTGAACGCTTCTCGCTGCTCTTTGAGCCTGCAGACACCTGGGGGGATACGGGGAAAAAGCTAACTTCTGA
GACGACAACTTTGTATAGAAAAGTTGGCTCCGAATTCGCCCTTGACAGCAGAGATCCAGTTTGGTTAATT
AATTGGCTCCGGTGCCCGTCAGTGGGCAGAGCGCACATCGCCCACAGTCCCCGAGAAGTTGTGGGGAGGG
GTCGGCAATTGAACCGGTGCCTAGAGAAGGTGGCGCGGGGTAAACTGGGAAAGTGATGTCGTGTACTGGC
TCCGCCTTTTTCCCGAGGGTGGGGGAGAACCGTATATAAGTGCAGTAGTCGCCGTGAACGTTCTTTTTCG
CAACGGGTTTGCCGCCAGAACACAGGTAAGTGCCGTGTGTGGTTCCCGCGGGCCTGGCCTCTTTACGGGT
TATGGCCCTTGCGTGCCTTGAATTACTTCCACCTGGCTGCAGTACGTGATTCTTGATCCCGAGCTTCGGG
TTGGAAGTGGGTGGGAGAGTTCGAGGCCTTGCGCTTAAGGAGCCCCTTCGCCTCGTGCTTGAGTTGAGGC
CTGGCCTGGGCGCTGGGGCCGCCGCGTGCGAATCTGGTGGCACCTTCGCGCCTGTCTCGCTGCTTTCGAT
AAGTCTCTAGCCATTTAAAATTTTTGATGACCTGCTGCGACGCTTTTTTTCTGGCAAGATAGTCTTGTAA
ATGCGGGCCAAGATCTGCACACTGGTATTTCGGTTTTTGGGGCCGCGGGCGGCGACGGGGCCCGTGCGTC
CCAGCGCACATGTTCGGCGAGGCGGGGCCTGCGAGCGCGGCCACCGAGAATCGGACGGGGGTAGTCTCAA
GCTGGCCGGCCTGCTCTGGTGCCTGGCCTCGCGCCGCCGTGTATCGCCCCGCCCTGGGCGGCAAGGCTGG
CCCGGTCGGCACCAGTTGCGTGAGCGGAAAGATGGCCGCTTCCCGGCCCTGCTGCAGGGAGCTCAAAATG
GAGGACGCGGCGCTCGGGAGAGCGGGCGGGTGAGTCACCCACACAAAGGAAAAGGGCCTTTCCGTCCTCA
GCCGTCGCTTCATGTGACTCCACGGAGTACCGGGCGCCGTCCAGGCACCTCGATTAGTTCTCGAGCTTTT
GGAGTACGTCGTCTTTAGGTTGGGGGGAGGGGTTTTATGCGATGGAGTTTCCCCACACTGAGTGGGTGGA
GACTGAAGTTAGGCCAGCTTGGCACTTGATGTAATTCTCCTTGGAATTTGCCCTTTTTGAGTTTGGATCT
TGGTTCATTCTCAAGCCTCAGACAGTGGTTCAAAGTTTTTTTCTTCCATTTCAGGTGTCGTGAGAAGGGC
GAATTCGACCCAAGTTTGTACAAAAAAGCAGGCTGGATCCAGGTGCCACCATGGTGAGCGAGCTGATTAA
GGAGAACATGCACATGAAGCTGTACATGGAGGGCACCGTGAACAACCACCACTTCAAGTGCACATCCGAG
GGCGAAGGCAAGCCCTACGAGGGCACCCAGACCATGAGAATCAAGGCGGTCGAGGGCGGCCCTCTCCCCT
TCGCCTTCGACATCCTGGCTACCAGCTTCATGTACGGCAGCAAAACCTTCATCAACCACACCCAGGGCAT
CCCCGACTTCTTTAAGCAGTCCTTCCCCGAGGGCTTCACATGGGAGAGAGTCACCACATACGAAGATGGG
GGCGTGCTGACCGCTACCCAGGACACCAGCCTCCAGGACGGCTGCCTCATCTACAACGTCAAGATCAGAG
GGGTGAACTTCCCATCCAACGGCCCTGTGATGCAGAAGAAAACACTCGGCTGGGAGGCCTCCACCGAGAC
ACTGTACCCCGCTGACGGCGGCCTGGAAGGCAGAGCCGACATGGCCCTGAAGCTCGTGGGCGGGGGCCAC
CTGATCTGCAACCTTAAGACCACATACAGATCCAAGAAACCCGCTAAGAACCTCAAGATGCCCGGCGTCT
ACTATGTGGACAGGAGACTGGAAAGAATCAAGGAGGCCGACAAAGAGACATACGTCGAGCAGCACGAGGT
GGCTGTGGCCAGATACTGCGACCTCCCTAGCAAACTGGGGCACAAACTTAATTGAGAATTCTACCACCCA
GCTTTCTTGTACAAAGTGGTACGTCTCAAGACCAGAGGTCTCTGCTTTCTAGTTCGCAAGGCAGTGGCCT
GTACAGGCAAGGCAGTGGCCTGTACAGGCAAGGCAGTGGCCTGTACAGGCAAGGCAGTGGCCTGTACAGC
AACCAGAAGAGACCTGTGCTTCACTCCTCAGGTGCAGGCTGCCTATCAGAAGGTGGTGGCTGGTGTGGCC
AATGCCCTGGCTCACAAATACCACTGAGATCTTTTTCCCTCTGCCAAAAATTATGGGGACATCATGAAGC
CCCTTGAGCATCTGACTTCTGGCTAATAAAGGAAATTTATTTTCATTGCAATAGTGTGTTGGAATTTTTT
GTGTCTCTCACTCGGAAGGACATATGGGAGGGCAAATCATTTAAAACATCAGAATGAGTATTTGGTTTAG
AGTTTGGCAACATATGCCCATATGCTGGCTGCCATGAACAAAGGTTGGCTATAAAGAGGTCATCAGTATA
TGAAACAGCCCCCTGCTGTCCATTCCTTATTCCATAGAAAAGCCTTGACTTGAGGTTAGATTTTTTTTAT
ATTTTGTTTTGTGTTATTTTTTTCTTTAACATCCCTAAAATTTTCCTTACATGTTTTACTAGCCAGATTT
TTCCTCCTCTCCTGACTACTCCCAGTCATAGCTGTCCCTCTTCTCTTATGGAGATCCCGAGCGGTGCGTT
TTTATGCTTGTAGTATTGTATAATGTTTTTAAGATCCAAGCTTCTGACCTCTTCTCTTCCTCCCACAGGG
CCTCGAGACAATTGCATCGATGGTACCAGTGAAAGTCTGCAATGAATTCGAGTTGGCGCGCCTGTCATTC
TAAATCTCTCTTTCAGCCTAAAGCTTTTTCCCCGTATCCCCCCAGGTGTCTGCAGGCTCAAAGAGCAGCG
AGAAGCGTTCAGAGGAAAGCGATCCCGTGCCACCTTCCCCGTGCCCGGGCTGTCCCCGCACGCTGCCGGC
TCGGGGATGCGGGGGGAGCGCCGGACCGGAGCGGAGCCCCGGGCGGCTCGCTGCTGCCCCCTAGCGGGGG
AGGGACGTAATTACATCCCTGGGGGCTTTGGGAGGGGGCTGTCCCCGTGAGCTCCCAGGCGCGCCTGTCA
TTCTAAATCTCTCTTTCAGCCTAAAGCTTTTTCCCCGTATCCCCCCAGGTGTCTGCAGGCTCAAAGAGCA
GCGAGAAGCGTTCAGAGGAAAGCGATCCCGTGCCACCTTCCCCGTGCCCGGGCTGTCCCCGCACGCTGCC
GGCTCGGGGATGCGGGGGGAGCGCCGGACCGGAGCGGAGCCCCGGGCGGCTCGCTGCTGCCCCCTAGCGG
GGGAGGGACGTAATTACATCCCTGGGGGCTTTGGGGGGGGGCTGTCCCCGTGAGCTCCCAGGCGCGCCAA
CTCGGTACCGTATCGATGTCGACGTTAACGCTAGTGATATCAACTTTGTATAGAAAAGTTGGCTCCGAAT
TCGCCCTTGACAGCAGAGATCCAGTTTGGTTAATTAATTGGCTCCGGTGCCCGTCAGTGGGCAGAGCGCA
CATCGCCCACAGTCCCCGAGAAGTTGTGGGGAGGGGTCGGCAATTGAACCGGTGCCTAGAGAAGGTGGCG
CGGGGTAAACTGGGAAAGTGATGTCGTGTACTGGCTCCGCCTTTTTCCCGAGGGTGGGGGAGAACCGTAT
ATAAGTGCAGTAGTCGCCGTGAACGTTCTTTTTCGCAACGGGTTTGCCGCCAGAACACAGGTAAGTGCCG
TGTGTGGTTCCCGCGGGCCTGGCCTCTTTACGGGTTATGGCCCTTGCGTGCCTTGAATTACTTCCACCTG
GCTGCAGTACGTGATTCTTGATCCCGAGCTTCGGGTTGGAAGTGGGTGGGAGAGTTCGAGGCCTTGCGCT
TAAGGAGCCCCTTCGCCTCGTGCTTGAGTTGAGGCCTGGCCTGGGCGCTGGGGCCGCCGCGTGCGAATCT
GGTGGCACCTTCGCGCCTGTCTCGCTGCTTTCGATAAGTCTCTAGCCATTTAAAATTTTTGATGACCTGC
TGCGACGCTTTTTTTCTGGCAAGATAGTCTTGTAAATGCGGGCCAAGATCTGCACACTGGTATTTCGGTT
TTTGGGGCCGCGGGCGGCGACGGGGCCCGTGCGTCCCAGCGCACATGTTCGGCGAGGCGGGGCCTGCGAG
CGCGGCCACCGAGAATCGGACGGGGGTAGTCTCAAGCTGGCCGGCCTGCTCTGGTGCCTGGCCTCGCGCC
GCCGTGTATCGCCCCGCCCTGGGCGGCAAGGCTGGCCCGGTCGGCACCAGTTGCGTGAGCGGAAAGATGG
CCGCTTCCCGGCCCTGCTGCAGGGAGCTCAAAATGGAGGACGCGGCGCTCGGGAGAGCGGGCGGGTGAGT
CACCCACACAAAGGAAAAGGGCCTTTCCGTCCTCAGCCGTCGCTTCATGTGACTCCACGGAGTACCGGGC
GCCGTCCAGGCACCTCGATTAGTTCTCGAGCTTTTGGAGTACGTCGTCTTTAGGTTGGGGGGAGGGGTTT
TATGCGATGGAGTTTCCCCACACTGAGTGGGTGGAGACTGAAGTTAGGCCAGCTTGGCACTTGATGTAAT
TCTCCTTGGAATTTGCCCTTTTTGAGTTTGGATCTTGGTTCATTCTCAAGCCTCAGACAGTGGTTCAAAG
TTTTTTTCTTCCATTTCAGGTGTCGTGAGAAGGGCGAATTCGACCCAAGTTTGTACAAAAAAGCAGGCTC
GCCACCATGGTGAGCAAGGGCGAGGAGCTGTTCACCGGGGTGGTGCCCATCCTGGTCGAGCTGGACGGCG
ACGTAAACGGCCACAAGTTCAGCGTGAGGGGCGAGGGCGAGGGCGATGCCACCAACGGCAAGCTGACCCT
GAAGTTCATCTGCACCACCGGCAAGCTGCCCGTGCCCTGGCCCACCCTCGTGACCACCCTGAGCCACGGC
GTGCAGTGCTTCGCCCGCTACCCCGACCACATGAAGCAGCACGACTTCTTCAAGTCCGCCATGCCCGAAG
GCTACGTCCAGGAGCGCACCATCTTCTTCAAGGACGACGGCACCTACAAGACCCGCGCCGAGGTGAAGTT
CGAGGGCGACACCCTAGTGAACCGCATCGAGCTGAAGGGCGTCGACTTCAAGGAGGACGGCAACATCCTG
GGGCACAAGCTGGAGTACAACTTCAACAGCCACAACATCTATATCATGGCCGTCAAGCAGAAGAACGGCA
TCAAGGTGAACTTCAAGATCCGCCACAACGTGGAGGACGGCAGCGTGCAGCTCGCCGACCACTACCAGCA
GAACACCCCCATCGGCGACGGCCCCGTGCTGCTGCCCGACAGCCACTACCTGAGCACCCAGTCCGTGCTG
AGCAAAGACCCCAACGAGAAGCGCGATCACATGGTCCTGCTGGAGTTCCGCACCGCCGCCGGGATCACTC
TCGGCATGGACGAGCTGTACAAGTAATACCACCCAGCTTTCTTGTACAAAGTGGTACGCGTGAATTCACT
CCTCAGGTGCAGGCTGCCTATCAGAAGGTGGTGGCTGGTGTGGCCAATGCCCTGGCTCACAAATACCACT
GAGATCTTTTTCCCTCTGCCAAAAATTATGGGGACATCATGAAGCCCCTTGAGCATCTGACTTCTGGCTA
ATAAAGGAAATTTATTTTCATTGCAATAGTGTGTTGGAATTTTTTGTGTCTCTCACTCGGAAGGACATAT
GGGAGGGCAAATCATTTAAAACATCAGAATGAGTATTTGGTTTAGAGTTTGGCAACATATGCCCATATGC
TGGCTGCCATGAACAAAGGTTGGCTATAAAGAGGTCATCAGTATATGAAACAGCCCCCTGCTGTCCATTC
CTTATTCCATAGAAAAGCCTTGACTTGAGGTTAGATTTTTTTTATATTTTGTTTTGTGTTATTTTTTTCT
TTAACATCCCTAAAATTTTCCTTACATGTTTTACTAGCCAGATTTTTCCTCCTCTCCTGACTACTCCCAG
TCATAGCTGTCCCTCTTCTCTTATGGAGATCCCTCGACCTGCAGCCCAAGCTTGGCGTAATCATGGTCAT
AGCTGTTTCCTGTGTGAAATTGTTATCCGCTCACAATTCCACACAACATACGAGCCGGAAGCATAAAGTG
TAAAGCCTGGGGTGCCTAATGAGTGAGCTAACTCACATTAATTGCGTTGCGCTCACTGCCCGCTTTCCAG
TCGGGAAACCTGTCGTGCCAGCGGATCGACAGTACTAAGCTTGGTCTAATACCCAATCTCTCGTCTTATC
CAGATGTTTTATACGCCTCTGGCCCGTGTCTCAAAATCTCTGATGTTACATTGCACAAGATAAAATAATA
TCATCATGAACAATAAAACTGTCTGCTTACATAAACAGTAATACAAGGGGTGTTATGAGCCATATTCAAC
GGGAAACGTCGAGGCCGCGATTAAATTCCAACATGGATGCTGATTTATATGGGTATAAATGGGCTCGCGA
TAATGTCGGGCAATCAGGTGCGACAATCTATCGCTTGTATGGGAAGCCCGATGCGCCAGAGTTGTTTCTG
AAACATGGCAAAGGTAGCGTTGCCAATGATGTTACAGATGAGATGGTCAGACTAAACTGGCTGACGGAAT
TTATGCCTCTTCCGACCATCAAGCATTTTATCCGTACTCCTGATGATGCATGGTTACTCACCACTGCGAT
CCCCGGAAAAACAGCATTCCAGGTATTAGAAGAATATCCTGATTCAGGTGAAAATATTGTTGATGCGCTG
GCAGTGTTCCTGCGCCGGTTGCATTCGATTCCTGTTTGTAATTGTCCTTTTAACAGCGATCGCGTATTTC
GTCTCGCTCAGGCGCAATCACGAATGAATAACGGTTTGGTTGATGCGAGTGATTTTGATGACGAGCGTAA
TGGCTGGCCTGTTGAACAAGTCTGGAAAGAAATGCATAAACTTTTGCCATTCTCACCGGATTCAGTCGTC
ACTCATGGTGATTTCTCACTTGATAACCTTATTTTTGACGAGGGGAAATTAATAGGTTGTATTGATGTTG
GACGAGTCGGAATCGCAGACCGATACCAGGATCTTGCCATCCTATGGAACTGCCTCGGTGAGTTTTCTCC
TTCATTACAGAAACGGCTTTTTCAAAAATATGGTATTGATAATCCTGATATGAATAAATTGCAGTTTCAT
TTGATGCTCGATGAGTTTTTCTAATCAGAATTGGTTAATTGGTTGTAACACTGGCAGAGCATTACGCTGA
CTTGACGGGACGGCGCAAGCTCATGACCAAAATCCCTTAACGTGAGTTACGCGTCGTTCCACTGAGCGTC
AGAGGTATCACTAGTATTACAGAGGTAAGTTATAACAGTCGCCTAACCC
