Features (pLannotate 1.2.2; 28 found; start..end, strand, type, name):
     20..231     +  promoter       EF-1α core promoter: core promoter for human elongation factor EF-1α
    232..1170    +  intron         EF-1α intron A: intron upstream of the start codon of human EF-1α
   1197..1217    +  protein_bind   attB1: mutant version of attB; core recombination site for the Gateway® BP reaction BP Clonase™
   1237..1932    +  CDS            mKate2: mKate2 is a basic (constitutively fluorescent) red fluorescent protein published in 2009, derived from Entacmaea quadricolor. It is reported to be a rapidly-maturing monomer with moderate acid sensitivity.
   1952..1976    -  protein_bind   attB2: mutant version of attB; recombination site for the Gateway® BP reaction BP Clonase™
   2116..2190    +  CDS            HBB (fragment): HBB_PONPY - Experimental evidence at transcript level: Swiss-Prot protein existence level 2. Involved in oxygen transport from the lung to the various peripheral tissues. From Pongo pygmaeus (Bornean orangutan).
   2261..2316    +  polyA_signal   β-globin poly(A) signal: rabbit β-globin polyadenylation signal (Gil and Proudfoot, 1987)
   2700..2725    +  misc_feature   SA: splice acceptor site
   3397..3417    +  protein_bind   attB4: mutant version of attB; core recombination site for the Gateway® BP reaction BP Clonase™
   3485..3696    +  promoter       EF-1α core promoter: core promoter for human elongation factor EF-1α
   3697..4635    +  intron         EF-1α intron A: intron upstream of the start codon of human EF-1α
   4662..4682    +  protein_bind   attB1: mutant version of attB; core recombination site for the Gateway® BP reaction BP Clonase™
   4696..5412    +  CDS            EBFP2: EBFP2 is a basic (constitutively fluorescent) blue fluorescent protein published in 2007, derived from Aequorea victoria. It is reported to be a rapidly-maturing monomer with moderate acid sensitivity.
   5417..5441    -  protein_bind   attB2: mutant version of attB; recombination site for the Gateway® BP reaction BP Clonase™
   5445..5525    +  CDS            HBB (fragment): HBB_PONPY - Experimental evidence at transcript level: Swiss-Prot protein existence level 2. Involved in oxygen transport from the lung to the various peripheral tissues. From Pongo pygmaeus (Bornean orangutan).
   5596..5651    +  polyA_signal   β-globin poly(A) signal: rabbit β-globin polyadenylation signal (Gil and Proudfoot, 1987)
   6034..6056    -  protein_bind   lac operator (fragment): The lac repressor binds to the lac operator to inhibit transcription in E. coli. This inhibition can be relieved by adding lactose or isopropyl-β-D-thiogalactopyranoside (IPTG). lac repressor encoded by lacI
   6060..6090    -  promoter       lac promoter: promoter for the E. coli lac operon
   6105..6126    -  protein_bind   CAP binding site: CAP binding activates transcription in the presence of cAMP. E. coli catabolite activator protein
   6139..6178    -  CDS            lacI (fragment): lac repressor; lacI; The lac repressor binds to the lac operator to inhibit transcription in E. coli. This inhibition can be relieved by adding lactose or isopropyl-β-D-thiogalactopyranoside (IPTG).
   6351..7160    +  CDS            KanR: aminoglycoside phosphotransferase; aph(3')-Ia; confers resistance to kanamycin in bacteria or G418 (Geneticin®) in eukaryotes
   7412..8000    -  rep_origin     ori: high-copy-number ColE1/pMB1/pBR322/pUC origin of replication
   8171..9031    -  CDS            AmpR: β-lactamase; bla; confers resistance to ampicillin, carbenicillin, and related antibiotics
   9032..9103    -  promoter       AmpR promoter: bla
   9188..9787    +  CDS            PuroR: puromycin N-acetyltransferase; pac from Streptomyces alboniger; confers resistance to puromycin
   9802..9882    +  CDS            HBB (fragment): HBB_PONPY - Experimental evidence at transcript level: Swiss-Prot protein existence level 2. Involved in oxygen transport from the lung to the various peripheral tissues. From Pongo pygmaeus (Bornean orangutan).
   9953..10008   +  polyA_signal   β-globin poly(A) signal: rabbit β-globin polyadenylation signal (Gil and Proudfoot, 1987)
  10987..11007   +  protein_bind   attB4: mutant version of attB; core recombination site for the Gateway® BP reaction BP Clonase™
>Addgene plasmid #103157 | LSB-hsa-let-7g-3p | addgene full sequence | sequence record 213247 | Addgene NGS Result
GGCTCCGGTGCCCGTCAGTGGGCAGAGCGCACATCGCCCACAGTCCCCGAGAAGTTGTGGGGAGGGGTCG
GCAATTGAACCGGTGCCTAGAGAAGGTGGCGCGGGGTAAACTGGGAAAGTGATGTCGTGTACTGGCTCCG
CCTTTTTCCCGAGGGTGGGGGAGAACCGTATATAAGTGCAGTAGTCGCCGTGAACGTTCTTTTTCGCAAC
GGGTTTGCCGCCAGAACACAGGTAAGTGCCGTGTGTGGTTCCCGCGGGCCTGGCCTCTTTACGGGTTATG
GCCCTTGCGTGCCTTGAATTACTTCCACCTGGCTGCAGTACGTGATTCTTGATCCCGAGCTTCGGGTTGG
AAGTGGGTGGGAGAGTTCGAGGCCTTGCGCTTAAGGAGCCCCTTCGCCTCGTGCTTGAGTTGAGGCCTGG
CCTGGGCGCTGGGGCCGCCGCGTGCGAATCTGGTGGCACCTTCGCGCCTGTCTCGCTGCTTTCGATAAGT
CTCTAGCCATTTAAAATTTTTGATGACCTGCTGCGACGCTTTTTTTCTGGCAAGATAGTCTTGTAAATGC
GGGCCAAGATCTGCACACTGGTATTTCGGTTTTTGGGGCCGCGGGCGGCGACGGGGCCCGTGCGTCCCAG
CGCACATGTTCGGCGAGGCGGGGCCTGCGAGCGCGGCCACCGAGAATCGGACGGGGGTAGTCTCAAGCTG
GCCGGCCTGCTCTGGTGCCTGGCCTCGCGCCGCCGTGTATCGCCCCGCCCTGGGCGGCAAGGCTGGCCCG
GTCGGCACCAGTTGCGTGAGCGGAAAGATGGCCGCTTCCCGGCCCTGCTGCAGGGAGCTCAAAATGGAGG
ACGCGGCGCTCGGGAGAGCGGGCGGGTGAGTCACCCACACAAAGGAAAAGGGCCTTTCCGTCCTCAGCCG
TCGCTTCATGTGACTCCACGGAGTACCGGGCGCCGTCCAGGCACCTCGATTAGTTCTCGAGCTTTTGGAG
TACGTCGTCTTTAGGTTGGGGGGAGGGGTTTTATGCGATGGAGTTTCCCCACACTGAGTGGGTGGAGACT
GAAGTTAGGCCAGCTTGGCACTTGATGTAATTCTCCTTGGAATTTGCCCTTTTTGAGTTTGGATCTTGGT
TCATTCTCAAGCCTCAGACAGTGGTTCAAAGTTTTTTTCTTCCATTTCAGGTGTCGTGAGAAGGGCGAAT
TCGACCCAAGTTTGTACAAAAAAGCAGGCTGGATCCAGGTGCCACCATGGTGAGCGAGCTGATTAAGGAG
AACATGCACATGAAGCTGTACATGGAGGGCACCGTGAACAACCACCACTTCAAGTGCACATCCGAGGGCG
AAGGCAAGCCCTACGAGGGCACCCAGACCATGAGAATCAAGGCGGTCGAGGGCGGCCCTCTCCCCTTCGC
CTTCGACATCCTGGCTACCAGCTTCATGTACGGCAGCAAAACCTTCATCAACCACACCCAGGGCATCCCC
GACTTCTTTAAGCAGTCCTTCCCCGAGGGCTTCACATGGGAGAGAGTCACCACATACGAAGATGGGGGCG
TGCTGACCGCTACCCAGGACACCAGCCTCCAGGACGGCTGCCTCATCTACAACGTCAAGATCAGAGGGGT
GAACTTCCCATCCAACGGCCCTGTGATGCAGAAGAAAACACTCGGCTGGGAGGCCTCCACCGAGACACTG
TACCCCGCTGACGGCGGCCTGGAAGGCAGAGCCGACATGGCCCTGAAGCTCGTGGGCGGGGGCCACCTGA
TCTGCAACCTTAAGACCACATACAGATCCAAGAAACCCGCTAAGAACCTCAAGATGCCCGGCGTCTACTA
TGTGGACAGGAGACTGGAAAGAATCAAGGAGGCCGACAAAGAGACATACGTCGAGCAGCACGAGGTGGCT
GTGGCCAGATACTGCGACCTCCCTAGCAAACTGGGGCACAAACTTAATTGAGAATTCTACCACCCAGCTT
TCTTGTACAAAGTGGTACGTCTCAAGACCAGAGGTCTCTGCTTTCTAGTTCGCAAGGCAGTGGCCTGTAC
AGGCAAGGCAGTGGCCTGTACAGGCAAGGCAGTGGCCTGTACAGGCAAGGCAGTGGCCTGTACAGCAACC
AGAAGAGACCTGTGCTTCACTCCTCAGGTGCAGGCTGCCTATCAGAAGGTGGTGGCTGGTGTGGCCAATG
CCCTGGCTCACAAATACCACTGAGATCTTTTTCCCTCTGCCAAAAATTATGGGGACATCATGAAGCCCCT
TGAGCATCTGACTTCTGGCTAATAAAGGAAATTTATTTTCATTGCAATAGTGTGTTGGAATTTTTTGTGT
CTCTCACTCGGAAGGACATATGGGAGGGCAAATCATTTAAAACATCAGAATGAGTATTTGGTTTAGAGTT
TGGCAACATATGCCCATATGCTGGCTGCCATGAACAAAGGTTGGCTATAAAGAGGTCATCAGTATATGAA
ACAGCCCCCTGCTGTCCATTCCTTATTCCATAGAAAAGCCTTGACTTGAGGTTAGATTTTTTTTATATTT
TGTTTTGTGTTATTTTTTTCTTTAACATCCCTAAAATTTTCCTTACATGTTTTACTAGCCAGATTTTTCC
TCCTCTCCTGACTACTCCCAGTCATAGCTGTCCCTCTTCTCTTATGGAGATCCCGAGCGGTGCGTTTTTA
TGCTTGTAGTATTGTATAATGTTTTTAAGATCCAAGCTTCTGACCTCTTCTCTTCCTCCCACAGGGCCTC
GAGACAATTGCATCGATGGTACCAGTGAAAGTCTGCAATGAATTCGAGTTGGCGCGCCTGTCATTCTAAA
TCTCTCTTTCAGCCTAAAGCTTTTTCCCCGTATCCCCCCAGGTGTCTGCAGGCTCAAAGAGCAGCGAGAA
GCGTTCAGAGGAAAGCGATCCCGTGCCACCTTCCCCGTGCCCGGGCTGTCCCCGCACGCTGCCGGCTCGG
GGATGCGGGGGGAGCGCCGGACCGGAGCGGAGCCCCGGGCGGCTCGCTGCTGCCCCCTAGCGGGGGAGGG
ACGTAATTACATCCCTGGGGGCTTTGGGAGGGGGCTGTCCCCGTGAGCTCCCAGGCGCGCCTGTCATTCT
AAATCTCTCTTTCAGCCTAAAGCTTTTTCCCCGTATCCCCCCAGGTGTCTGCAGGCTCAAAGAGCAGCGA
GAAGCGTTCAGAGGAAAGCGATCCCGTGCCACCTTCCCCGTGCCCGGGCTGTCCCCGCACGCTGCCGGCT
CGGGGATGCGGGGGGAGCGCCGGACCGGAGCGGAGCCCCGGGCGGCTCGCTGCTGCCCCCTAGCGGGGGA
GGGACGTAATTACATCCCTGGGGGCTTTGGGGGGGGGCTGTCCCCGTGAGCTCCCAGGCGCGCCAACTCG
GTACCGTATCGATGTCGACGTTAACGCTAGTGATATCAACTTTGTATAGAAAAGTTGGCTCCGAATTCGC
CCTTGACAGCAGAGATCCAGTTTGGTTAATTAATTGGCTCCGGTGCCCGTCAGTGGGCAGAGCGCACATC
GCCCACAGTCCCCGAGAAGTTGTGGGGAGGGGTCGGCAATTGAACCGGTGCCTAGAGAAGGTGGCGCGGG
GTAAACTGGGAAAGTGATGTCGTGTACTGGCTCCGCCTTTTTCCCGAGGGTGGGGGAGAACCGTATATAA
GTGCAGTAGTCGCCGTGAACGTTCTTTTTCGCAACGGGTTTGCCGCCAGAACACAGGTAAGTGCCGTGTG
TGGTTCCCGCGGGCCTGGCCTCTTTACGGGTTATGGCCCTTGCGTGCCTTGAATTACTTCCACCTGGCTG
CAGTACGTGATTCTTGATCCCGAGCTTCGGGTTGGAAGTGGGTGGGAGAGTTCGAGGCCTTGCGCTTAAG
GAGCCCCTTCGCCTCGTGCTTGAGTTGAGGCCTGGCCTGGGCGCTGGGGCCGCCGCGTGCGAATCTGGTG
GCACCTTCGCGCCTGTCTCGCTGCTTTCGATAAGTCTCTAGCCATTTAAAATTTTTGATGACCTGCTGCG
ACGCTTTTTTTCTGGCAAGATAGTCTTGTAAATGCGGGCCAAGATCTGCACACTGGTATTTCGGTTTTTG
GGGCCGCGGGCGGCGACGGGGCCCGTGCGTCCCAGCGCACATGTTCGGCGAGGCGGGGCCTGCGAGCGCG
GCCACCGAGAATCGGACGGGGGTAGTCTCAAGCTGGCCGGCCTGCTCTGGTGCCTGGCCTCGCGCCGCCG
TGTATCGCCCCGCCCTGGGCGGCAAGGCTGGCCCGGTCGGCACCAGTTGCGTGAGCGGAAAGATGGCCGC
TTCCCGGCCCTGCTGCAGGGAGCTCAAAATGGAGGACGCGGCGCTCGGGAGAGCGGGCGGGTGAGTCACC
CACACAAAGGAAAAGGGCCTTTCCGTCCTCAGCCGTCGCTTCATGTGACTCCACGGAGTACCGGGCGCCG
TCCAGGCACCTCGATTAGTTCTCGAGCTTTTGGAGTACGTCGTCTTTAGGTTGGGGGGAGGGGTTTTATG
CGATGGAGTTTCCCCACACTGAGTGGGTGGAGACTGAAGTTAGGCCAGCTTGGCACTTGATGTAATTCTC
CTTGGAATTTGCCCTTTTTGAGTTTGGATCTTGGTTCATTCTCAAGCCTCAGACAGTGGTTCAAAGTTTT
TTTCTTCCATTTCAGGTGTCGTGAGAAGGGCGAATTCGACCCAAGTTTGTACAAAAAAGCAGGCTGACCG
CCACCATGGTGAGCAAGGGCGAGGAGCTGTTCACCGGGGTGGTGCCCATCCTGGTCGAGCTGGACGGCGA
CGTAAACGGCCACAAGTTCAGCGTGAGGGGCGAGGGCGAGGGCGATGCCACCAACGGCAAGCTGACCCTG
AAGTTCATCTGCACCACCGGCAAGCTGCCCGTGCCCTGGCCCACCCTCGTGACCACCCTGAGCCACGGCG
TGCAGTGCTTCGCCCGCTACCCCGACCACATGAAGCAGCACGACTTCTTCAAGTCCGCCATGCCCGAAGG
CTACGTCCAGGAGCGCACCATCTTCTTCAAGGACGACGGCACCTACAAGACCCGCGCCGAGGTGAAGTTC
GAGGGCGACACCCTAGTGAACCGCATCGAGCTGAAGGGCGTCGACTTCAAGGAGGACGGCAACATCCTGG
GGCACAAGCTGGAGTACAACTTCAACAGCCACAACATCTATATCATGGCCGTCAAGCAGAAGAACGGCAT
CAAGGTGAACTTCAAGATCCGCCACAACGTGGAGGACGGCAGCGTGCAGCTCGCCGACCACTACCAGCAG
AACACCCCCATCGGCGACGGCCCCGTGCTGCTGCCCGACAGCCACTACCTGAGCACCCAGTCCGTGCTGA
GCAAAGACCCCAACGAGAAGCGCGATCACATGGTCCTGCTGGAGTTCCGCACCGCCGCCGGGATCACTCT
CGGCATGGACGAGCTGTACAAGTAATACCCAGCTTTCTTGTACAAAGTGGTACGCGTGAATTCACTCCTC
AGGTGCAGGCTGCCTATCAGAAGGTGGTGGCTGGTGTGGCCAATGCCCTGGCTCACAAATACCACTGAGA
TCTTTTTCCCTCTGCCAAAAATTATGGGGACATCATGAAGCCCCTTGAGCATCTGACTTCTGGCTAATAA
AGGAAATTTATTTTCATTGCAATAGTGTGTTGGAATTTTTTGTGTCTCTCACTCGGAAGGACATATGGGA
GGGCAAATCATTTAAAACATCAGAATGAGTATTTGGTTTAGAGTTTGGCAACATATGCCCATATGCTGGC
TGCCATGAACAAAGGTTGGCTATAAAGAGGTCATCAGTATATGAAACAGCCCCCTGCTGTCCATTCCTTA
TTCCATAGAAAAGCCTTGACTTGAGGTTAGATTTTTTTTATATTTTGTTTTGTGTTATTTTTTTCTTTAA
CATCCCTAAAATTTTCCTTACATGTTTTACTAGCCAGATTTTTCCTCCTCTCCTGACTACTCCCAGTCAT
AGCTGTCCCTCTTCTCTTATGGAGATCCCTCGACCTGCAGCCCAAGCTTGGCGTAATCATGGTCATAGCT
GTTTCCTGTGTGAAATTGTTATCCGCTCACAATTCCACACAACATACGAGCCGGAAGCATAAAGTGTAAA
GCCTGGGGTGCCTAATGAGTGAGCTAACTCACATTAATTGCGTTGCGCTCACTGCCCGCTTTCCAGTCGG
GAAACCTGTCGTGCCAGCGGATCGACAGTACTAAGCTTGGTCTAATACCCAATCTCTCGTCTTATCCAGA
TGTTTTATACGCCTCTGGCCCGTGTCTCAAAATCTCTGATGTTACATTGCACAAGATAAAAATATATCAT
CATGAACAATAAAACTGTCTGCTTACATAAACAGTAATACAAGGGGTGTTATGAGCCATATTCAACGGGA
AACGTCGAGGCCGCGATTAAATTCCAACATGGATGCTGATTTATATGGGTATAAATGGGCTCGCGATAAT
GTCGGGCAATCAGGTGCGACAATCTATCGCTTGTATGGGAAGCCCGATGCGCCAGAGTTGTTTCTGAAAC
ATGGCAAAGGTAGCGTTGCCAATGATGTTACAGATGAGATGGTCAGACTAAACTGGCTGACGGAATTTAT
GCCTCTTCCGACCATCAAGCATTTTATCCGTACTCCTGATGATGCATGGTTACTCACCACTGCGATCCCC
GGAAAAACAGCATTCCAGGTATTAGAAGAATATCCTGATTCAGGTGAAAATATTGTTGATGCGCTGGCAG
TGTTCCTGCGCCGGTTGCATTCGATTCCTGTTTGTAATTGTCCTTTTAACAGCGATCGCGTATTTCGTCT
CGCTCAGGCGCAATCACGAATGAATAACGGTTTGGTTGATGCGAGTGATTTTGATGACGAGCGTAATGGC
TGGCCTGTTGAACAAGTCTGGAAAGAAATGCATAAACTTTTGCCATTCTCACCGGATTCAGTCGTCACTC
ATGGTGATTTCTCACTTGATAACCTTATTTTTGACGAGGGGAAATTAATAGGTTGTATTGATGTTGGACG
AGTCGGAATCGCAGACCGATACCAGGATCTTGCCATCCTATGGAACTGCCTCGGTGAGTTTTCTCCTTCA
TTACAGAAACGGCTTTTTCAAAAATATGGTATTGATAATCCTGATATGAATAAATTGCAGTTTCATTTGA
TGCTCGATGAGTTTTTCTAATCAGAATTGGTTAATTGGTTGTAACACTGGCAGAGCATTACGCTGACTTG
ACGGGACGGCGCAAGCTCATGACCAAAATCCCTTAACGTGAGTTACGCGTCGTTCCACTGAGCGTCAGAG
GTATCACTAGTATTACAGAGGTAAGTTATAACAGTCGCCTAACCCAATTGAGGGGATAACGCAGGAAAGA
ACATGTGAGCAAAAGGCCAGCAAAAGGCCAGGAACCGTAAAAAGGCCGCGTTGCTGGCGTTTTTCCATAG
GCTCCGCCCCCCTGACGAGCATCACAAAAATCGACGCTCAAGTCAGAGGTGGCGAAACCCGACAGGACTA
TAAAGATACCAGGCGTTTCCCCCTGGAAGCTCCCTCGTGCGCTCTCCTGTTCCGACCCTGCCGCTTACCG
GATACCTGTCCGCCTTTCTCCCTTCGGGAAGCGTGGCGCTTTCTCATAGCTCACGCTGTAGGTATCTCAG
TTCGGTGTAGGTCGTTCGCTCCAAGCTGGGCTGTGTGCACGAACCCCCCGTTCAGCCCGACCGCTGCGCC
TTATCCGGTAACTATCGTCTTGAGTCCAACCCGGTAAGACACGACTTATCGCCACTGGCAGCAGCCACTG
GTAACAGGATTAGCAGAGCGAGGTATGTAGGCGGTGCTACAGAGTTCTTGAAGTGGTGGCCTAACTACGG
CTACACTAGAAGAACAGTATTTGGTATCTGCGCTCTGCTGAAGCCAGTTACCTTCGGAAAAAGAGTTGGT
AGCTCTTGATCCGGCAAACAAACCACCGCTGGTAGCGGTGGTTTTTTTGTTTGCAAGCAGCAGATTACGC
GCAGAAAAAAAGGATCTCAAGAAGATCCTTTGATCTTTTCTACGGGGTCTGACGCTCAGTGGAACGAAAA
CTCACGTTAAGGGATTTTGGTCATGAGATTATCAAAAAGGATCTTCACCTAGATCCTTTTAAATTAAAAA
TGAAGTTTTAAATCAATCTAAAGTATATATGAGTAAACTTGGTCTGACAGTTACCAATGCTTAATCAGTG
AGGCACCTATCTCAGCGATCTGTCTATTTCGTTCATCCATAGTTGCCTGACTCCCCGTCGTGTAGATAAC
TACGATACGGGAGGGCTTACCATCTGGCCCCAGTGCTGCAATGATACCGCGAGAACCACGCTCACCGGCT
CCAGATTTATCAGCAATAAACCAGCCAGCCGGAAGGGCCGAGCGCAGAAGTGGTCCTGCAACTTTATCCG
CCTCCATCCAGTCTATTAATTGTTGCCGGGAAGCTAGAGTAAGTAGTTCGCCAGTTAATAGTTTGCGCAA
CGTTGTTGCCATTGCTACAGGCATCGTGGTGTCACGCTCGTCGTTTGGTATGGCTTCATTCAGCTCCGGT
TCCCAACGATCAAGGCGAGTTACATGATCCCCCATGTTGTGCAAAAAAGCGGTTAGCTCCTTCGGTCCTC
CGATCGTTGTCAGAAGTAAGTTGGCCGCAGTGTTATCACTCATGGTTATGGCAGCACTGCATAATTCTCT
TACTGTCATGCCATCCGTAAGATGCTTTTCTGTGACTGGTGAGTACTCAACCAAGTCATTCTGAGAATAG
TGTATGCGGCGACCGAGTTGCTCTTGCCCGGCGTCAATACGGGATAATACCGCGCCACATAGCAGAACTT
TAAAAGTGCTCATCATTGGAAAACGTTCTTCGGGGCGAAAACTCTCAAGGATCTTACCGCTGTTGAGATC
CAGTTCGATGTAACCCACTCGTGCACCCAACTGATCTTCAGCATCTTTTACTTTCACCAGCGTTTCTGGG
TGAGCAAAAACAGGAAGGCAAAATGCCGCAAAAAAGGGAATAAGGGCGACACGGAAATGTTGAATACTCA
TACTCTTCCTTTTTCAATATTATTGAAGCATTTATCAAGGTTATTGTCTCATGAGCGGATACATATTTGA
ATGTACCGAATTTCTCGAGGGCTTGTCGACGACGGCGGTCTCCGTCGTCAGGATCATGAATTCGACCGCC
TGTCTCAAGGTGCCACCATGACCGAGTACAAGCCCACGGTGCGCCTCGCCACCCGCGACGACGTCCCCCG
GGCCGTACGCACCCTCGCCGCCGCGTTCGCCGACTACCCCGCCACGCGCCACACCGTCGACCCGGACCGC
CACATCGAGCGGGTCACCGAGCTGCAAGAACTCTTCCTCACGCGCGTCGGGCTCGACATCGGCAAGGTGT
GGGTCGCGGACGACGGCGCCGCGGTGGCGGTCTGGACCACGCCGGAGAGCGTCGAAGCGGGGGCGGTGTT
CGCCGAGATCGGCCCGCGCATGGCCGAGTTGAGCGGTTCCCGGCTGGCCGCGCAGCAACAGATGGAAGGC
CTCCTGGCGCCGCACCGGCCCAAGGAGCCCGCGTGGTTCCTGGCCACCGTCGGCGTCTCGCCCGACCACC
AGGGCAAGGGTCTGGGCAGCGCCGTCGTGCTCCCCGGAGTGGAGGCGGCCGAGCGCGCCGGGGTGCCCGC
CTTCCTGGAGACATCCGCGCCCCGCAACCTCCCCTTCTACGAGCGGCTCGGCTTCACCGTCACCGCCGAC
GTCGAGGTGCCCGAAGGACCGCGCACCTGGTGCATGACCCGCAAGCCCGGTGCCTGAGCTTTGAGACTAC
GCGTGAATTCACTCCTCAGGTGCAGGCTGCCTATCAGAAGGTGGTGGCTGGTGTGGCCAATGCCCTGGCT
CACAAATACCACTGAGATCTTTTTCCCTCTGCCAAAAATTATGGGGACATCATGAAGCCCCTTGAGCATC
TGACTTCTGGCTAATAAAGGAAATTTATTTTCATTGCAATAGTGTGTTGGAATTTTTTGTGTCTCTCACT
CGGAAGGACATATGGGAGGGCAAATCATTTAAAACATCAGAATGAGTATTTGGTTTAGAGTTTGGCAACA
TATGCCCATATGCTGGCTGCCATGAACAAAGGTTGGCTATAAAGAGGTCATCAGTATATGAAACAGCCCC
CTGCTGTCCATTCCTTATTCCATAGAAAAGCCTTGACTTGAGGTTAGATTTTTTTTATATTTTGTTTTGT
GTTATTTTTTTCTTTAACATCCCTAAAATTTTCCTTACATGTTTTACTAGCCAGATTTTTCCTCCTCTCC
TGACTACTCCCAGTCATAGCTGTCCCTCTTCTCTTATGGAGATCCCTCGACCTGCAGCCCAAGCTTGAAT
TCTCTAGAATTACCCTGTTATCCCTATGCTTGGTTTACCGAGCTCTTATTGGTTTTCAAACTTCATTGAC
TGTGCCCAACGCGCCTGGGAGCTCACGGGGACAGCCCCCCCCCAAAGCCCCCAGGGATGTAATTACGTCC
CTCCCCCGCTAGGGGGCAGCAGCGAGCCGCCCGGGGCTCCGCTCCGGTCCGGCGCTCCCCCCGCATCCCC
GAGCCGGCAGCGTGCGGGGACAGCCCGGGCACGGGGAAGGTGGCACGGGATCGCTTTCCTCTGAACGCTT
CTCGCTGCTCTTTGAGCCTGCAGACACCTGGGGGGATACGGGGAAAAAGCTAGGCTGAAAGACCGGTTCT
TAGAATGACACGCGCCTGGGAGCTCACGGGGACAGCCCCCCCCCAAAGCCCCCAGGGATGTAATTACGTC
CCTCCCCCGCTAGGGGGCAGCAGCGAGCCGCCCGGGGCTCCGCTCCGGTCCGGCGCTCCCCCCGCATCCC
CGAGCCGGCAGCGTGCGGGGACAGCCCGGGCACGGGGAAGGTGGCACGGGATCGCTTTCCTCTGAACGCT
TCTCGCTGCTCTTTGAGCCTGCAGACACCTGGGGGGATACGGGGAAAAAGCTAACTTCTGAGACGACAAC
TTTGTATAGAAAAGTTGGCTCCGAATTCGCCCTTGACAGCAGAGATCCAGTTTGGTTAATTAATT
