>Addgene plasmid #103157 | LSB-hsa-let-7g-3p | depositor partial sequence | sequence record 195364 | hsa-let-7g-3p target
GCAAGGCAGTGGCCTGTACAG
