>Addgene plasmid #103157 | LSB-hsa-let-7g-3p | addgene partial sequence | sequence record 213249 | mKate2-F 5'-ACCCGCTAAGAACCTCAAGA-3'
AGGAGGCCGACAAAGAGACATACGTCGAGCAGCACGAGGTGGCTGTGGCCAGATACTGCGACCTCCCTAG
CAAACTGGGGCACAAACTTAATTGAGAATTCTACCACCCAGCTTTCTTGTACAAAGTGGTACGTCTCAAG
ACCAGAGGTCTCTGCTTTCTAGTTCGCAAGGCAGTGGCCTGTACAGGCAAGGCAGTGGCCTGTACAGGCA
AGGCAGTGGCCTGTACAGGCAAGGCAGTGGCCTGTACAGCAACCAGAAGAGACCTGTGCTTCACTCCTCA
GGTGCAGGCTGCCTATCAGAAGGTGGTGGCTGGTGTGGCCAATGCCCTGGCTCACAAATACCACTGAGAT
CTTTTTCCCTCTGCCAAAAATTATGGGGACATCATGAAGCCCCTTGAGCATCTGACTTCTGGCTAATAAA
GGAAATTTATTTTCATTGCAATAGTGTGTTGGAATTTTTTGTGTCTCTCACTCGGAAGGACATATGGGAG
GGCAAATCATTTAAAACATCAGAATGAGTATTTGGTTTAGAGTTTGGCAACATATGCCCATATGCTGGCT
GCCATGAACAAAGGTTGGCTATAAAGAGGTCATCAGTATATGAAACAGCCCCCTGCTGTCCATTCCTTAT
TCC
